Addgene plasmid #184138: pLY162
Purpose: Reporter circuit for hijacking RFP mRNA as CRISPR RNA (target site 1)
Depositing lab: Baojun Wang. Depositing organization: University of Edinburgh. Publication: Reprogrammed tracrRNAs enable repurposing of RNAs as crRNAs and sequence-specific RNA biosensors. Liu Y, Pinto F, Wan X, Yang Z, Peng S, Li M, Cooper JM, Xie Z, French CE, Wang B. Nat Commun. 2022 Apr 11;13(1):1937. doi: 10.1038/s41467-022-29604-x. PubMed 35410423.
Backbone
  Vector backbone: pSB4A3mut
  Backbone size w/o insert (bp): 3337
  Total vector size (bp): 11648
  Modifications to backbone: Original version designed by: Reshma Shetty; Mutations introduced by: unknown
  Vector type: Bacterial Expression, Synthetic Biology
Growth in bacteria
  Bacterial resistance: Ampicillin, 100 μg/mL
  Growth temperature: 37°C
  Growth strain: DH5alpha
  Growth instructions: Culture in the Lennox’s Luria-Bertani (LB) medium (10 g/L peptone, 5 g/L yeast extract, 5 g/L NaCl)
  Copy number: Low Copy
Gene/Insert 1
  Gene/Insert name: dCas9
  Species: Streptococcus pyogenes
  Insert size (bp): 4170
  Mutation: Mutations D10A and H840A on WT cas9. Synonymous mutation at R63 of dcas9 (CGT>CGC); Synonymous mutation at R447 of dcas9 (CGA>CGT)
  Promoter: Ptet
  Cloning method: Unknown
  Sequencing primers: 5′ TGCCACCTGACGTCTAAGAA; 3′ TGCGCTGTTAATCACTTTACTTTTATCTAATCTTG
Gene/Insert 2
  Gene/Insert name: tetR
  Species: Escherichia coli
  Insert size (bp): 789
  Mutation: Synonymous mutation at S2 of tetR (TCT>TCA)
  Promoter: Ptet
  Cloning method: Unknown
  Sequencing primers: 5′ GAGCTGTCCGTTTGAGGCGAGTCGCTTCCGCTG; 3′ CGTCCGGTAACGCGTCCGTGGC
Gene/Insert 3
  Gene/Insert name: pspFΔHTH::λN22plus
  Species: Synthetic
  Insert size (bp): 1244
  Mutation: The HTH domain of the pspF gene was deleted (297-326). Mutations D2N and Q4R in the λN22 domain.
  Promoter: PrhaB
  Tag / fusion protein: λN22plus (C terminal on insert)
  Cloning method: Restriction Enzyme; 5′ cloning site XbaI (destroyed during cloning); 3′ cloning site SpeI (destroyed during cloning)
  Sequencing primers: 5′ ACGCTGTGGTTAACGCGCCAGTGAG; 3′ CTCGCCACGCACGGAAAACTTATGACCGTTGAC
Gene/Insert 4
  Gene/Insert name: sfgfp
  Species: Synthetic
  Insert size (bp): 1110
  Promoter: PpspA-R1
  Tag / fusion protein: ASV tag (C terminal on insert)
  Cloning method: Restriction Enzyme; 5′ cloning site XbaI (destroyed during cloning); 3′ cloning site PstI (not destroyed)
  Sequencing primers: 5′ CTGCAACTCAGTTTGCAAATGAATGCAC; 3′ ATTACCGCCTTTGAGTGAGC
Gene/Insert 5
  Gene/Insert name: rhaS
  Species: Escherichia coli
  Insert size (bp): 1016
  Promoter: Pcon
  Cloning method: Ligation Independent Cloning
  Sequencing primers: 5′ AGCATCAAGTCGCTAAAGAAGAAAGGGAAACACCTACTACTG; 3′ CACGAATATTTCCCGGCCAACGATAATTCAGC
Terms and licenses: Academic/Nonprofit Terms; Industry Terms: Not Available to Industry
How to cite: pLY162 was a gift from Baojun Wang (Addgene plasmid # 184138 ; http://n2t.net/addgene:184138 ; RRID:Addgene_184138)
