[The description below was written by a language model from this plasmid's Addgene catalogue record and pLannotate feature annotations shown in this document.]
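Description:
pLY162 is a low-copy bacterial expression and synthetic-biology plasmid of about 11.6 kb built on pSB4A3mut, a mutated BioBrick-format backbone. It replicates in E. coli from the pSC101 origin with its cognate Rep101 (RepA) protein and is selected with ampicillin through the bla gene. BioBrick prefix and suffix scars and several terminators (lambda t0, his operon, T7Te) flank and insulate the assembled modules.

The plasmid carries the protein and reporter components of a CRISPR activation circuit. Streptococcus pyogenes dCas9 (D10A, H840A, plus synonymous changes) is expressed from the divergent tetR/tetA promoter region, with tetR encoded on the opposite strand, so dCas9 levels are controlled by tetracycline-type inducers. A second module expresses pspFΔHTH::λN22plus from the rhamnose-inducible rhaB promoter. This is the PspF activator of the phage shock operon lacking its DNA-binding helix-turn-helix domain and fused at the C terminus to a mutated λ N RNA-binding peptide. The RhaS regulator needed for that promoter is supplied from a constitutive promoter annotated as a J23119 fragment. The output is superfolder GFP with a C-terminal ASV ssrA-type degradation tag (annotated as an LVA-variant fragment), preceded by an sTRSV hammerhead ribozyme insulator and driven by PpspA-R1. By its name, this is a pspA-derived promoter variant, presumably carrying the dCas9 target site, although the record does not spell this out.

The stated purpose is to report on the hijacking of RFP mRNA as a CRISPR RNA at target site 1, in work using reprogrammed tracrRNAs for RNA sensing. No RFP, tracrRNA or guide element is annotated here, so these are presumably provided from separate constructs.
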