Features (pLannotate 1.2.2; 21 found; start..end, strand, type, name):
     39..659     -  CDS            tetR: TETR2_ECOLX - Experimental evidence at protein level: Swiss-Prot protein existence level 1. TetR is the repressor of the tetracycline resistance element; its N-terminal region forms a helix-turn-helix structure and binds DNA. Binding of tetracycline to TetR reduces the repressor affinity for the tetracycline resistance gene (tetA) promoter operator sites. From Escherichia coli.
    678..733     +  promoter       tetR/tetA promoters: tetR; overlapping promoters for bacterial tetR and tetA
    769..4873    +  CDS            dCas9 (fragment): catalytically dead mutant of the Cas9 endonuclease from the Streptococcus pyogenes Type II CRISPR/Cas system RNA-guided DNA-binding protein that lacks endonuclease activity due to the D10A mutation in the RuvC catalytic domain and the H840A mutation in the HNH catalytic domain
   4939..4960    -  misc_feature   BioBrick prefix: BioBrick prefix for parts that do not start with "ATG"
   4963..5006    +  terminator     bacterial terminator: putative bacterial transcription terminator
   5093..5197    +  promoter       AmpR promoter: bla
   5198..6058    +  CDS            AmpR: β-lactamase; bla; confers resistance to ampicillin, carbenicillin, and related antibiotics
   6088..6182    +  terminator     lambda t0 terminator: transcription terminator from phage lambda
   6674..6896    +  rep_origin     pSC101 ori: low-copy replication origin that requires the Rep101 protein
   6944..7894    +  CDS            Rep101: RepA protein needed for replication with the pSC101 origin; rep101
   8197..8254    -  terminator     his operon terminator: This putative transcriptin terminator from the E. coli his operon has a 2-bp deletion introduced during synthesis. Its efficiency has not been determined.
   8255..8275    -  misc_feature   BioBrick suffix: universal suffix for all parts
   8352..8375    -  CDS            ssrA tag (LVA) (fragment): C-terminal peptide that mediates degradation in bacteria through the ClpXP and ClpAP proteases (McGinness et al., 2006) mutant LVA variant that confers accelerated degradation under some conditions (Andersen et al., 1998)
   8382..9095    -  CDS            superfolder GFP: GFP variant that folds robustly even when fused to poorly folded proteins (Pédelacq et al., 2006)
   9146..9195    -  misc_RNA       sTRSV HHRz: hammerhead ribozyme from the tobacco ringspot virus satellite RNA (Khvorova et al., 2003)
   9427..9480    -  CDS            λ N peptide (fragment): N-terminal RNA-binding domain from the λ bacteriophage antiterminator protein N (Baron-Benhamou et al., 2004)
   9493..10380   -  CDS            pspF (fragment): PSPF_ECOLI - Also known as ycjB. Experimental evidence at protein level: Swiss-Prot protein existence level 1. Transcriptional activator for the phage shock protein (psp) operon (pspABCDE) and pspG gene. From Escherichia coli (strain K12).
  10407..10525   -  promoter       rhaB promoter: promoter of the E. coli rhaBAD operon, conferring tight induction with L-rhamnose and repression with D-glucose in the presence of RhaR and RhaS (Giacalone et al., 2006)
  10583..10610   -  terminator     T7Te terminator: phage T7 early transcription terminator
  10629..10660   +  promoter       J23119 promoter (fragment): bacterial promoter (Registry of Standard Biological Parts BBa J23119)
  10678..11511   +  CDS            rhaS: RHAS_ECOLI - Also known as rhaC2. Experimental evidence at protein level: Swiss-Prot protein existence level 1. Activates expression of the rhaBAD and rhaT operons. From Escherichia coli (strain K12).
>Addgene plasmid #184138 | pLY162 | addgene full sequence | sequence record 376257 | Addgene NGS Result
GCCGCGTTAGCGGCCTTCAATAATTGGCTCTAGTATTAAGACCCACTTTCACATTTAAGTTGTTTTTCTA
ATCCGCATATGATCAATTCAAGGCCGAATAAGAAGGCTGGCTCTGCACCTTGGTGATCAAATAATTCGAT
AGCTTGTCGTAATAATGGCGGCATACTATCAGTAGTAGGTGTTTCCCTTTCTTCTTTAGCGACTTGATGC
TCTTGATCTTCCAATACGCAACCTAAAGTAAAATGCCCCACAGCGCTGAGTGCATATAATGCATTCTCTA
GTGAAAAACCTTGTTGGCATAAAAAGGCTAATTGATTTTCGAGAGTTTCATACTGTTTTTCTGTAGGCCG
TGTACCTAAATGTACTTTTGCTCCATCGCGATGACTTAGTAAAGCACATCTAAAACTTTTAGCGTTATTA
CGTAAAAAATCTTGCCAGCTTTCCCCTTCTAAAGGGCAAAAGTGAGTATGGTGCCTATCTAACATCTCAA
TGGCTAAGGCGTCGAGCAAAGCCCGCTTATTTTTTACATGCCAATACAATGTAGGCTGCTCTACACCTAG
CTTCTGGGCGAGTTTACGGGTTGTTAAACCTTCGATTCCGACCTCATTAAGCAGCTCTAATGCGCTGTTA
ATCACTTTACTTTTATCTAATCTTGACATCATTAATTCCTAATTTTTGTTGACACTCTATCGTTGATAGA
GTTATTTTACCACTCCCTATCAGTGATAGAGAAAAGAATTGAAAAGATCTAAAGAGGAGAAAGGATCTAT
GGATAAGAAATACTCAATAGGCTTAGCTATCGGCACAAATAGCGTCGGATGGGCGGTGATCACTGATGAA
TATAAGGTTCCGTCTAAAAAGTTCAAGGTTCTGGGAAATACAGACCGCCACAGTATCAAAAAAAATCTTA
TAGGGGCTCTTTTATTTGACAGTGGAGAGACAGCGGAAGCGACTCGCCTCAAACGGACAGCTCGTAGAAG
GTATACACGTCGGAAGAATCGTATTTGTTATCTACAGGAGATTTTTTCAAATGAGATGGCGAAAGTAGAT
GATAGTTTCTTTCATCGACTTGAAGAGTCTTTTTTGGTGGAAGAAGACAAGAAGCATGAACGTCATCCTA
TTTTTGGAAATATAGTAGATGAAGTTGCTTATCATGAGAAATATCCAACTATCTATCATCTGCGAAAAAA
ATTGGTAGATTCTACTGATAAAGCGGATTTGCGCTTAATCTATTTGGCCTTAGCGCATATGATTAAGTTT
CGTGGTCATTTTTTGATTGAGGGAGATTTAAATCCTGATAATAGTGATGTGGACAAACTATTTATCCAGT
TGGTACAAACCTACAATCAATTATTTGAAGAAAACCCTATTAACGCAAGTGGAGTAGATGCTAAAGCGAT
TCTTTCTGCACGATTGAGTAAATCAAGACGATTAGAAAATCTCATTGCTCAGCTCCCCGGTGAGAAGAAA
AATGGCTTATTTGGGAATCTCATTGCTTTGTCATTGGGTTTGACCCCTAATTTTAAATCAAATTTTGATT
TGGCAGAAGATGCTAAATTACAGCTTTCAAAAGATACTTACGATGATGATTTAGATAATTTATTGGCGCA
AATTGGAGATCAATATGCTGATTTGTTTTTGGCAGCTAAGAATTTATCAGATGCTATTTTACTTTCAGAT
ATCCTAAGAGTAAATACTGAAATAACTAAGGCTCCCCTATCAGCTTCAATGATTAAACGCTACGATGAAC
ATCATCAAGACTTGACTCTTTTAAAAGCTTTAGTTCGACAACAACTTCCAGAAAAGTATAAAGAAATCTT
TTTTGATCAATCAAAAAACGGATATGCAGGTTATATTGATGGGGGAGCTAGCCAAGAAGAATTTTATAAA
TTTATCAAACCAATTTTAGAAAAAATGGATGGTACTGAGGAATTATTGGTGAAACTAAATCGTGAAGATT
TGCTGCGCAAGCAACGGACCTTTGACAACGGCTCTATTCCCCATCAAATTCACTTGGGTGAGCTGCATGC
TATTTTGAGAAGACAAGAAGACTTTTATCCATTTTTAAAAGACAATCGTGAGAAGATTGAAAAAATCTTG
ACTTTTCGTATTCCTTATTATGTTGGTCCATTGGCGCGTGGCAATAGTCGTTTTGCATGGATGACTCGGA
AGTCTGAAGAAACAATTACCCCATGGAATTTTGAAGAAGTTGTCGATAAAGGTGCTTCAGCTCAATCATT
TATTGAACGCATGACAAACTTTGATAAAAATCTTCCAAATGAAAAAGTACTACCAAAACATAGTTTGCTT
TATGAGTATTTTACGGTTTATAACGAATTGACAAAGGTCAAATATGTTACTGAAGGAATGCGAAAACCAG
CATTTCTTTCAGGTGAACAGAAGAAAGCCATTGTTGATTTACTCTTCAAAACAAATCGAAAAGTAACCGT
TAAGCAATTAAAAGAAGATTATTTCAAAAAAATAGAATGTTTTGATAGTGTTGAAATTTCAGGAGTTGAA
GATAGATTTAATGCTTCATTAGGTACCTACCATGATTTGCTAAAAATTATTAAAGATAAAGATTTTTTGG
ATAATGAAGAAAATGAAGATATCTTAGAGGATATTGTTTTAACATTGACCTTATTTGAAGATAGGGAGAT
GATTGAGGAAAGACTTAAAACATATGCTCACCTCTTTGATGATAAGGTGATGAAACAGCTTAAACGTCGC
CGTTATACTGGTTGGGGACGTTTGTCTCGAAAATTGATTAATGGTATTAGGGATAAGCAATCTGGCAAAA
CAATATTAGATTTTTTGAAATCAGATGGTTTTGCCAATCGCAATTTTATGCAGCTGATCCATGATGATAG
TTTGACATTTAAAGAAGACATTCAAAAAGCACAAGTGTCTGGACAAGGCGATAGTTTACATGAACATATT
GCAAATTTAGCTGGTAGCCCTGCTATTAAAAAAGGTATTTTACAGACTGTAAAAGTTGTTGATGAATTGG
TCAAAGTAATGGGGCGGCATAAGCCAGAAAATATCGTTATTGAAATGGCACGTGAAAATCAGACAACTCA
AAAGGGCCAGAAAAATTCGCGAGAGCGTATGAAACGAATCGAAGAAGGTATCAAAGAATTAGGAAGTCAG
ATTCTTAAAGAGCATCCTGTTGAAAATACTCAATTGCAAAATGAAAAGCTCTATCTCTATTATCTCCAAA
ATGGAAGAGACATGTATGTGGACCAAGAATTAGATATTAATCGTTTAAGTGATTATGATGTCGATGCCAT
TGTTCCACAAAGTTTCCTTAAAGACGATTCAATAGACAATAAGGTCTTAACGCGTTCTGATAAAAATCGT
GGTAAATCGGATAACGTTCCAAGTGAAGAAGTAGTCAAAAAGATGAAAAACTATTGGAGACAACTTCTAA
ACGCCAAGTTAATCACTCAACGTAAGTTTGATAATTTAACGAAAGCTGAACGTGGAGGTTTGAGTGAACT
TGATAAAGCTGGTTTTATCAAACGCCAATTGGTTGAAACTCGCCAAATCACTAAGCATGTGGCACAAATT
TTGGATAGTCGCATGAATACTAAATACGATGAAAATGATAAACTTATTCGAGAGGTTAAAGTGATTACCT
TAAAATCTAAATTAGTTTCTGACTTCCGAAAAGATTTCCAATTCTATAAAGTACGTGAGATTAACAATTA
CCATCATGCCCATGATGCGTATCTAAATGCCGTCGTTGGAACTGCTTTGATTAAGAAATATCCAAAACTT
GAATCGGAGTTTGTCTATGGTGATTATAAAGTTTATGATGTTCGTAAAATGATTGCTAAGTCTGAGCAAG
AAATAGGCAAAGCAACCGCAAAATATTTCTTTTACTCTAATATCATGAACTTCTTCAAAACAGAAATTAC
ACTTGCAAATGGAGAGATTCGCAAACGCCCTCTAATCGAAACTAATGGGGAAACTGGAGAAATTGTCTGG
GATAAAGGGCGAGATTTTGCCACAGTGCGCAAAGTATTGTCCATGCCCCAAGTCAATATTGTCAAGAAAA
CAGAAGTACAGACAGGCGGATTCTCCAAGGAGTCAATTTTACCAAAAAGAAATTCGGACAAGCTTATTGC
TCGTAAAAAAGACTGGGATCCAAAAAAATATGGTGGTTTTGATAGTCCAACGGTAGCTTATTCAGTCCTA
GTGGTTGCTAAGGTGGAAAAAGGGAAATCGAAGAAGTTAAAATCCGTTAAAGAGTTACTAGGGATCACAA
TTATGGAAAGAAGTTCCTTTGAAAAAAATCCGATTGACTTTTTAGAAGCTAAAGGATATAAGGAAGTTAA
AAAAGACTTAATCATTAAACTACCTAAATATAGTCTTTTTGAGTTAGAAAACGGTCGTAAACGGATGCTG
GCTAGTGCCGGAGAATTACAAAAAGGAAATGAGCTGGCTCTGCCAAGCAAATATGTGAATTTTTTATATT
TAGCTAGTCATTATGAAAAGTTGAAGGGTAGTCCAGAAGATAACGAACAAAAACAATTGTTTGTGGAGCA
GCATAAGCATTATTTAGATGAGATTATTGAGCAAATCAGTGAATTTTCTAAGCGTGTTATTTTAGCAGAT
GCCAATTTAGATAAAGTTCTTAGTGCATATAACAAACATAGAGACAAACCAATACGTGAACAAGCAGAAA
ATATTATTCATTTATTTACGTTGACGAATCTTGGAGCTCCCGCTGCTTTTAAATATTTTGATACAACAAT
TGATCGTAAACGATATACGTCTACAAAAGAAGTTTTAGATGCCACTCTTATCCATCAATCCATCACTGGT
CTTTATGAAACACGCATTGATTTGAGTCAGCTAGGAGGTGACTAATACTAGAGCCAATTATTGAAGGGGA
GCGGGAAACCGCTCCCCTTTTTTTGTTTCTGGTCTCCCCTCTAGAAGCGGCCGCGAATTCCAGAAATCAT
CCTTAGCGAAAGCTAAGGATTTTTTTTATCTGAAATTCTGCCTCGTGATACGCCTATTTTTATAGGTTAA
TGTCATGATAATAATGGTTTCTTAGACGTCAGGTGGCACCATGGGAAATGTGCGCGGAACCCCTATTTGT
TTATTTTTCTAAATACATTCAAATATGTATCCGCTCATGAGACAATAACCCTGATAAATGCTTCAATAAT
ATTGAAAAAGGAAGAGTATGAGTATTCAACATTTCCGTGTCGCCCTTATTCCCTTTTTTGCGGCATTTTG
CCTTCCTGTTTTTGCTCACCCAGAAACGCTGGTGAAAGTAAAAGATGCTGAAGATCAGTTGGGTGCACGA
GTGGGTTACATCGAACTGGATCTCAACAGCGGTAAGATCCTTGAGAGTTTTCGCCCCGAAGAACGTTTTC
CAATGATGAGCACTTTTAAAGTTCTGCTATGTGGCGCGGTATTATCCCGTATTGACGCCGGGCAAGAGCA
ACTCGGTCGCCGCATACACTATTCTCAGAATGACTTGGTTGAGTACTCACCAGTCACAGAAAAGCATCTT
ACGGATGGCATGACAGTAAGAGAATTATGCAGTGCTGCCATAACCATGAGTGATAACACTGCGGCCAACT
TACTTCTGACAACGATCGGAGGACCGAAGGAGCTAACCGCTTTTTTGCACAACATGGGGGATCATGTAAC
TCGCCTTGATCGTTGGGAACCGGAGCTGAATGAAGCCATACCAAACGACGAGCGTGACACCACGATGCCT
GTAGCAATGGCAACAACGTTGCGCAAACTATTAACTGGCGAACTACTTACTCTAGCTTCCCGGCAACAAT
TAATAGACTGGATGGAGGCGGATAAAGTTGCAGGACCACTTCTGCGCTCGGCCCTTCCGGCTGGCTGGTT
TATTGCTGATAAATCTGGAGCCGGTGAGCGTGGGTCTCGCGGTATCATTGCAGCACTGGGGCCAGATGGT
AAGCCCTCCCGTATCGTAGTTATCTACACGACGGGGAGTCAGGCAACTATGGATGAACGAAATAGACAGA
TCGCTGAGATAGGTGCCTCACTGATTAAGCATTGGTAACTGTCAGACCAAGTTTACGAGCTCGCTTGGAC
TCCTGTTGATAGATCCAGTAATGACCTCAGAACTCCATCTGGATTTGTTCAGAACGCTCGGTTGCCGCCG
GGCGTTTTTTATTGGTGAGAATCCAAGCACTAGGGACAGTAAGACGGGTAAGCCTGTTGATGATACCGCT
GCCTTACTGGGTGCATTAGCCAGTCTGAATGACCTGTCACGGGATAATCCGAAGTGGTCAGACTGGAAAA
TCAGAGGGCAGGAACTGCTGAACAGCAAAAAGTCAGATAGCACCACATAGCAGACCCGCCATAAAACGCC
CTGAGAAGCCCGTGACGGGCTTTTCTTGTATTATGGGTAGTTTCCTTGCATGAATCCATAAAAGGCGCCT
GTAGTGCCATTTACCCCCATTCACTGCCAGAGCCGTGAGCGCAGCGAACTGAATGTCACGAAAAAGACAG
CGACTCAGGTGCCTGATGGTCGGAGACAAAAGGAATATTCAGCGATTTGCCCGAGCTTGCGAGGGTGCTA
CTTAAGCCTTTAGGGTTTTAAGGTCTGTTTTGTAGAGGAGCAAACAGCGTTTGCGACATCCTTTTGTAAT
ACTGCGGAACTGACTAAAGTAGTGAGTTATACACAGGGCTGGGATCTATTCTTTTTATCTTTTTTTATTC
TTTCTTTATTCTATAAATTATAACCACTTGAATATAAACAAAAAAAACACACAAAGGTCTAGCGGAATTT
ACAGAGGGTCTAGCAGAATTTACAAGTTTTCCAGCAAAGGTCTAGCAGAATTTACAGATACCCACAACTC
AAAGGAAAAGGACATGTAATTATCATTGACTAGCCCATCTCAATTGGTATAGTGATTAAAATCACCTAGA
CCAATTGAGATGTATGTCTGAATTAGTTGTTTTCAAAGCAAATGAACTAGCGATTAGTCGCTATGACTTA
ACGGAGCATGAAACCAAGCTAATTTTATGCTGTGTGGCACTACTCAACCCCACGATTGAAAACCCTACAA
GGAAAGAACGGACGGTATCGTTCACTTATAACCAATACGCTCAGATGATGAACATCAGTAGGGAAAATGC
TTATGGTGTATTAGCTAAAGCAACCAGAGAGCTGATGACGAGAACTGTGGAAATCAGGAATCCTTTGGTT
AAAGGCTTTGAGATTTTCCAGTGGACAAACTATGCCAAGTTCTCAAGCGAAAAATTAGAATTAGTTTTTA
GTGAAGAGATATTGCCTTATCTTTTCCAGTTAAAAAAATTCATAAAATATAATCTGGAACATGTTAAGTC
TTTTGAAAACAAATACTCTATGAGGATTTATGAGTGGTTATTAAAAGAACTAACACAAAAGAAAACTCAC
AAGGCAAATATAGAGATTAGCCTTGATGAATTTAAGTTCATGTTAATGCTTGAAAATAACTACCATGAGT
TTAAAAGGCTTAACCAATGGGTTTTGAAACCAATAAGTAAAGATTTAAACACTTACAGCAATATGAAATT
GGTGGTTGATAAGCGAGGCCGCCCGACTGATACGTTGATTTTCCAAGTTGAACTAGATAGACAAATGGAT
CTCGTAACCGAACTTGAGAACAACCAGATAAAAATGAATGGTGACAAAATACCAACAACCATTACATCAG
ATTCCTACCTACATAACGGACTAAGAAAAACACTACACGATGCTTTAACTGCAAAAATTCAGCTCACCAG
TTTTGAGGCAAAATTTTTGAGTGACATGCAAAGTAAGTATGATCTCAATGGTTCGTTCTCATGGCTCACG
CAAAAACAACGAACCACACTAGAGAACATACTGGCTAAATACGGAAGGATCTGAGGTTCTTATGGCTCTT
GTATCTATCAGTGAAGCATCAAGACTAACAAACAAAAGTAGAACAACTGTTCACCGTTACATATCAAAGG
GAAAACTGTCCATATGCACAGATGAAAACGGTGTAAAAAAGATAGATACATCAGAGCTTTTACGAGTTTT
TGGTGCATTCAAAGCTGTTCACCATGAACAGATCGACAATGTAACCTCGAGATTACCGCCTTTGAGTGAG
CTGATACCGCTCGCCGCAGCCGAACGACCGAGCGCAGCGAGTCAGTGAGCGAGGAAGCCTGCATAACGCG
AAGTAATCTTTTCGGTTTTAAAGAAAAAGGGCAGGGTGGTGACACCTTGCCCTTTTTTGCCGGACTGCAG
CGGCCGCTACTAGTAGGGAGACCAGAAACAAAAAAAGGCCCCCCGTTAGGGAGGCCTTCAATAATTGGCT
CTAGTATTATTAAACTGATGCAGCGTAGTTTTCGTCGTTTGCAGCAGGCCTTTTGTACAGTTCATCCATA
CCATGCGTGATGCCCGCTGCGGTTACGAACTCCAGCAGAACCATATGATCGCGTTTCTCGTTCGGATCTT
TAGACAGAACGCTTTGCGTGCTCAGATAGTGATTGTCTGGCAGCAGAACAGGACCATCACCGATTGGAGT
GTTTTGCTGGTAGTGATCAGCCAGCTGCACGCTGCCATCCTCCACGTTGTGGCGAATTTTAAAATTCGCT
TTAATGCCATTTTTTTGTTTATCGGCGGTGATGTAAACATTGTGGCTGTTAAAATTGTATTCCAGCTTAT
GGCCCAGGATATTGCCGTCTTCTTTAAAGTCAATGCCTTTCAGCTCAATGCGGTTTACCAGGGTATCGCC
TTCAAATTTCACTTCCGCACGCGTTTTGTACGTGCCGTCATCCTTAAAGGAAATCGTGCGTTCCTGCACA
TAGCCTTCCGGCATGGCGGACTTGAAGAAGTCATGCTGCTTCATATGGTCCGGATAACGAGCAAAGCACT
GAACACCATAAGTCAGCGTCGTTACCAGAGTCGGCCAAGGTACCGGCAGTTTACCAGTAGTACAGATGAA
CTTCAGCGTCAGTTTACCATTAGTTGCGTCACCTTCACCCTCGCCACGCACGGAAAACTTATGACCGTTG
ACATCACCATCCAGTTCCACCAGAATAGGGACGACACCAGTGAACAGCTCTTCGCCTTTACGCATATGGT
ATTTCTCCTCTTTAATCTCTAGTTAAACAAAATTATTTGTAGAGGCTGTTTCGTCCTCACGGACTCATCA
GACCGGAAAGCACATCCGGTGACAGCTCTCTAGTATTTGCGTTCAGGATTGTCCTGCTGAACTGTTAATA
CAATTTGCGTGCCAATTTTTTATCTTTTTGATTTATAAAGATCTGATTGAAGAATCAACAGCAACATGCC
AGGATGAGTTAGCGAATTACACTAACCGCTGAAGTGAGGAGTCCTGGGCTCTAGTAGGGAGACCAGAAAC
AAAAAAAGGCCGCGTTAGCGGCCTTCAATAATTGGCTCTAGTATTAATTTGCTGCTTTCCATTGAGCCTG
TTTCTCTGCGCGACGTTCGCGGCGGCGTGTGCGTGCATTCATTTGCAAACTGAGTTGCAGCAACTCTTTT
TCCTGCTGCATCTGAAACTCACGTAAATCCAGCGGCAGTGTTGGAAGCGAGGTGGTTTCTGAAACGGCGA
TAGCGTCTTCAGGCGGACGCCGTTTAAAGGGATCAATAATGATGTCATCAAGCGGATAATCGCTGGTGCC
GTGGCGATACACTGAACGTTCCACCACGTTTTTCAATTCACGAATATTTCCCGGCCAACGATAATTCAGC
AATGTTTCTCTGGCGCGCTCCGTAAACCCCGGGAACAGAGGCAGCTTGATTTCCCGACACATCTGGATGG
CAAAGTATTCTGCCATCAACATTATGTCGCTTTCGCGCTCGCGCAGTGGTGGCAGTTGTACAACATCAAA
AGCCAGTCGGTCGAGCAGGTCAGCGCGAAAAGTGCCTTCATTGACCATCGCCGGGAGATCGGCATTCGTC
GCGCATACCAACCGCACATTCACCTGCAATGGTTGGCTGCCGCCAACGCGCTCCAGTTCACCGTACTCAA
TCACGCGCAATAATTTCTCCTGCACCATCATCGGTGCCGTAGCGAGTTCATCAAGAAATAGCGTACCGCC
GTCGGCACGTTCAAATCTCCCTGGATGACGTTTTTGCGCACCGGTAAACGCCCCCGCTTCGTGACCAAAC
AGTTCGGAATCCAGCAGATTTTCATTTAACGCCGCGCAGTTAAGGGAAATAAACGGCCCTTGCCAACGGG
AGGAGAGATAATGCAGGCGGCTGGCAATCAGCTCTTTACCGGTGCCGCGTTCGCCGATGATGAGCACCGG
TTTGTCCAGCGGTGCGAGATGCGAAACCTGTTCCAGCACTTCGAGAAAGCTGTTCGCCTCACCAAGTAAA
TTATCTTTGTATTCTGCCATCTAGTACTTTCCTGTGTGACTCTAGTTACGACCAGTCTAAAAAGCGCCTC
AATTCGCGACCTTCTCGTTACTGACAGGAAAATGGGCCATTGGCAACCAGGGAAAGATGAACGTGATGAT
GTTCACAATTTGCTGAATTGTGGTGATGTGATGCTCACCGCATTCCTGCTCCAGCGGCGTAAAGGTCTCT
CTAGTATATAAACGCAGAAAGGCCCACCCGAAGGTGAGCCAGTGTGATACTAGAGTTTACAGCTAGCTCA
GTCCTAGGTATTATGCTAGCTACTAGAGGGAGCCCAAATGACCGTATTACATAGTGTGGATTTTTTTCCG
TCCGGTAACGCGTCCGTGGCGATAGAACCCCGGCTCCCGCAGGCGGATTTTCCTGAACATCATCATGATT
TTCATGAAATTGTGATTGTCGAACATGGCACGGGTATTCATGTGTTTAATGGGCAGCCCTATACCATCAC
CGGTGGCACGGTCTGTTTCGTACGCGATCATGATCGGCATCTGTATGAACATACCGATAATCTGTGTCTG
ACCAATGTGCTGTATCGCTCGCCGGATCGATTTCAGTTTCTCGCCGGGCTGAATCAGTTGCTGCCACAAG
AGCTGGATGGGCAGTATCCGTCTCACTGGCGCGTTAACCACAGCGTATTGCAGCAGGTGCGACAGCTGGT
TGCACAGATGGAACAGCAGGAAGGGGAAAATGATTTACCCTCGACCGCCAGTCGCGAGATCTTGTTTATG
CAATTACTGCTCTTGCTGCGTAAAAGCAGTTTGCAGGAGAACCTGGAAAACAGCGCATCACGTCTCAACT
TGCTTCTGGCCTGGCTGGAGGACCATTTTGCCGATGAGGTGAATTGGGATGCCGTGGCGGATCAATTTTC
TCTTTCACTGCGTACGCTACATCGGCAGCTTAAGCAGCAAACGGGACTGACGCCTCAGCGATACCTGAAC
CGCCTGCGACTGATGAAAGCCCGACATCTGCTACGCCACAGCGAGGCCAGCGTTACTGACATCGCCTATC
GCTGTGGATTCAGCGACAGTAACCACTTTTCGACGCTTTTTCGCCGAGAGTTTAACTGGTCACCGCGTGA
TATTCGCCAGGGACGGGATGGCTTTCTGCAATAATACTAGCTCGGTACCAAAGACGAACAATAAGACGCT
GAAAAGCGTCTTTTTTCGTTTTGGTCCCTCTAGTATTAATTTTGTCTTCATGCATGAAGACAACTAGGCT
CTAGTAGGGAGACCAGAAACAAAAAAAG
